>Addgene plasmid #242191 | pRK5R 15xGly-uFMR1-3xHA | addgene full sequence | sequence record 482722 | Addgene NGS Result
ATTTATGCAGAGGCCGAGGCCGCCTCGGCCTCTGAGCTATTCCAGAAGTAGTGAGGAGGCTTTTTTGGAG
GCCTAGGCTTTTGCAAAAAGCTGTTAACAGCTTGGCTCGTAATCATGTCATAGCTGTTTCCTGTGTGAAA
TTGTTATCCGCTCACAATTCCACACAACATACGAGCCGGAAGCATAAAGTGTAAAGCCTGGGGTGCCTAA
TGAGTGAGCTAACTCACATTAATTGCGTTGCGCTCACTGCCCGCTTTCCAGTCGGGAAACCTGTCGTGCC
AGCTGCATTAATGAATCGGCCAACGCGCGGGGAGAGGCGGTTTGCGTATTGGGCGCTCTTCCGCTTCCTC
GCTCACTGACTCGCTGCGCTCGGTCGTTCGGCTGCGGCGAGCGGTATCAGCTCACTCAAAGGCGGTAATA
CGGTTATCCACAGAATCAGGGGATAACGCAGGAAAGAACATGTGAGCAAAAGGCCAGCAAAAGGCCAGGA
ACCGTAAAAAGGCCGCGTTGCTTGCGTTTTTCCATAGGCTCCGCCCCCCTGACGAGCATCACAAAAATCG
ACGCTCAAGTCAGAGGTGGCGAAACCCGACAGGACTATAAAGATACCAGGCGTTTCCCCCTGGAAGCTCC
CTCGTGCGCTCTCCTGTTCCGACCCTGCCGCTTACCGGATACCTGTCCGCCTTTCTCCCTTCGGGAAGCG
TGGCGCTTTCTCATAGCTCACGCTGTAGGTATCTCAGTTCGGTGTAGGTCGTTCGCTCCAAGCTGGGCTG
TGTGCACGAACCCCCCGTTCAGCCCGACCGCTGCGCCTTATCCGGTAACTATCGTCTTGAGTCCAACCCG
GTAAGACACGACTTATCGCCACTGGCAGCAGCCACTGGTAACAGGATTAGCAGAGCGAGGTATGTAGGCG
GTGCTACAGAGTTCTTGAAGTGGTGGCCTAACTACGGCTACACTAGAAGAACAGTATTTGGTATCTGCGC
TCTGCTGAAGCCAGTTACCTTCGGAAAAAGAGTTGGTAGCTCTTGATCCGGCAAACAAACCACCGCTGGT
AGCGGTGGTTTTTTTGTTTGCAAGCAGCAGATTACGCGCAGAAAAAAAGGATCTCAAGAAGATCCTTTGA
TCTTTTCTACGGGGTCTGACGCTCAGTGGAACGAAAACTCACGTTAAGGGATTTTGGTCATGAGATTATC
AAAAAGGATCTTCACCTAGATCCTTTTAAATTAAAAATGAAGTTTTAAATCAATCTAAAGTATATATGAG
TAAACTTGGTCTGACAGTTACCAATGCTTAATCAGTGAGGCACCTATCTCAGCGATCTGTCTATTTCGTT
CATCCATAGTTGCCTGACTCCCCGTCGTGTAGATAACTACGATACGGGAGGGCTTACCATCTGGCCCCAG
TGCTGCAATGATACCGCGAGACCCACGCTCACCGGCTCCAGATTTATCAGCAATAAACCAGCCAGCCGGA
AGGGCCGAGCGCAGAAGTGGTCCTGCAACTTTATCCGCCTCCATCCAGTCTATTAATTGTTGCCGGGAAG
CTAGAGTAAGTAGTTCGCCAGTTAATAGTTTGCGCAACGTTGTTGCCATTGCTACAGGCATCGTGGTGTC
ACGCTCGTCGTTTGGTATGGCTTCATTCAGCTCCGGTTCCCAACGATCAAGGCGAGTTACATGATCCCCC
ATGTTGTGCAAAAAAGCGGTTAGCTCCTTCGGTCCTCCGATCGTTGTCAGAAGTAAGTTGGCCGCAGTGT
TATCACTCATGGTTATGGCAGCACTGCATAATTCTCTTACTGTCATGCCATCCGTAAGATGCTTTTCTGT
GACTGGTGAGTACTCAACCAAGTCATTCTGAGAATAGTGTATGCGGCGACCGAGTTGCTCTTGCCCGGCG
TCAATACGGGATAATACCGCGCCACATAGCAGAACTTTAAAAGTGCTCATCATTGGAAAACGTTCTTCGG
GGCGAAAACTCTCAAGGATCTTACCGCTGTTGAGATCCAGTTCGATGTAACCCACTCGTGCACCCAACTG
ATCTTCAGCATCTTTTACTTTCACCAGCGTTTCTGGGTGAGCAAAAACAGGAAGGCAAAATGCCGCAAAA
AAGGGAATAAGGGCGACACGGAAATGTTGAATACTCATACTCTTCCTTTTTCAATATTATTGAAGCATTT
ATCAGGGTTATTGTCTCATGAGCGGATACATATTTGAATGTATTTAGAAAAATAAACAAATAGGGGTTCC
GCGCACATTTCCCCGAAAAGTGCCACCTGACGTCTAAGAAACCATTATTATCATGACATTAACCTATAAA
AATAGGCGTATCACGAGGCCCTTTCGTCTCGCGCGTTTCGGTGATGACGGTGAAAACCTCTGACACATGC
AGCTCCCGGAGACGGTCACAGCTTGTCTGTAAGCGGATGCCGGGAGCAGACAAGCCCGTCAGGGCGCGTC
AGCGGGTGTTGGCGGGTGTCGGGGCTGGCTTAACTATGCGGCATCAGAGCAGATTGTACTGAGAGTGCAC
CATAAAATTGTAAACGTTAATATTTTGTTAAAATTCGCGTTAAATTTTTGTTAAATCAGCTCATTTTTTA
ACCAATAGGCCGAAATCGGCAAAATCCCTTATAAATCAAAAGAATAGCCCGAGATAGGGT
[37 nt withheld, positions 2651-2687]
AAAGAACGTGGACTCCAACGTCAAAGG
[141 nt withheld, positions 2715-2855]
G
[142 nt withheld, positions 2857-2998]
TATGCGGTGTGAAATACCGCACAGATGCGTAAGGAGAAAATACCGCATCAGGCGCCATTCGCCATTCAGG
CTGCGCAACTGTTGGGAAGGGCGATCGGTGCGGGCCTCTTCGCTATTACGCCAGCTGGCGAAAGGGGGAT
GTGCTGCAAGGCGATTAAGTTGGGTAACGCCAGGGTTTTCCCAGTCACGACGTTGTAAAACGACGGCCAG
TAATTAATTCGAGCTCGCCCGACATTGATTATTGACTAGTTATTAATAGTAATCAATTACGGGGTCATTA
GTTCATAGCCCATATATGGAGTTCCGCGTTACATAACTTACGGTAAATGGCCCGCCTGGCTGACCGCCCA
ACGACCCCCGCCCATTGACGTCAATAATGACGTATGTTCCCATAGTAACGCCAATAGGGACTTTCCATTG
ACGTCAATGGGTGGAGTATTTACGGTAAACTGCCCACTTGGCAGTACATCAAGTGTATCATATGCCAAGT
ACGCCCCCTATTGACGTCAATGACGGTAAATGGCCCGCCTGGCATTATGCCCAGTACATGACCTTATGGG
ACTTTCCTACTTGGCAGTACATCTACGTATTAGTCATCGCTATTACCATGGTGATGCGGTTTTGGCAGTA
CATCAATGGGCGTGGATAGCGGTTTGACTCACGGGGATTTCCAAGTCTCCACCCCATTGACGTCAATGGG
AGTTTGTTTTGGCACCAAAATCAACGGGACTTTCCAAAATGTCGTAACAACTCCGCCCCATTGACGCAAA
TGGGCGGTAGGCGTGTACGGTGGGAGGTCTATATAAGCAGAGCTCGTTTAGTGAACCGTCAGATCGCCTG
GAGACGCCATCCACGCTGTTTTGACCTCCATAGAAGACACCGGGACCGATCCAGCCTCCGCGGCCGGGAA
CGGTGCATTGGAACGCGGATTCCCCGTGCCAAGAGTGACGTAAGTACCGCCTATAGAGTCTATAGGCCCA
CCCCCTTGGCTTCGTTAGAACGCGGCTACAATTAATACATAACCTTATGTATCATACACATACGATTTAG
GTGACACTATAGAATAACATCCACTTTGCCTTTCTCTCCACAGGTGTCCACTCCCAGGTCCAACTGCACC
TCGGTTCTAGCTAGCGCTACCGGTTTAATTAATTCGAATTCGCCACCATGGAGGCGCCGCTGCCAGGGGG
CGTGCGGCAGCGCGGCGGCGGCGGCGGCGGCGGCGGCGGCGGCGGCGGCGGCGGAGGCTGGGCCTCGAGC
GCCCGCAGCCCACCTCTCGGGGGCGGGCTCCCGGCGCTAGCAGGGCTGAAGAGAAGATGGAGGAGCTGGT
GGTGGAAGTGCGGGGCTCCAATGGCGCTTTCTACAAGGCACCTAGCGGCCGCTAGCGGCTATCCCTATGA
CGTGCCTGATTACGCCGGCACAGGATCATACCCCTATGATGTGCCTGACTACGCTGGCAGCGCCGGATAC
CCTTATGATGTGCCTGATTATGCTTAGTGAGGATCCCCAGCTTGGCCGCCATGGCCCAACTTGTTTATTG
CAGCTTATAATGGTTACAAATAAAGCAATAGCATCACAAATTTCACAAATAAAGCATTTTTTTCACTGCA
TTCTAGTTGTGGTTTGTCCAAACTCATCAATGTATCTTATCATGTCTGGATCGGGAATTAATTCGGCGCA
GCACCATGGCCTGAAATAACCTCTGAAAGAGGAACTTGGTTAGGTACCTTCTGAGGCGGAAAGAACCAGC
TGTGGAATGTGTGTCAGTTAGGGTGTGGAAAGTCCCCAGGCTCCCCAGCAGGCAGAAGTATGCAAAGCAT
GCATCTCAATTAGTCAGCAACCAGGTGTGGAAAGTCCCCAGGCTCCCCAGCAGGCAGAAGTATGCAAAGC
ATGCATCTCAATTAGTCAGCAACCATAGTCCCGCCCCTAACTCCGCCCATCCCGCCCCTAACTCCGCCCA
GTTCCGCCCATTCTCCGCCCCATGGCTGACTAATTTTTTTT
Features (pLannotate 1.2.2; 22 found; start..end, strand, type, name):
    141..157     -  protein_bind   lac operator: The lac repressor binds to the lac operator to inhibit transcription in E. coli. This inhibition can be relieved by adding lactose or isopropyl-β-D-thiogalactopyranoside (IPTG). lac repressor encoded by lacI
    165..195     -  promoter       lac promoter: promoter for the E. coli lac operon
    210..231     -  protein_bind   CAP binding site: CAP binding activates transcription in the presence of cAMP. E. coli catabolite activator protein
    244..336     -  CDS            lacI (fragment): lac repressor; lacI; The lac repressor binds to the lac operator to inhibit transcription in E. coli. This inhibition can be relieved by adding lactose or isopropyl-β-D-thiogalactopyranoside (IPTG).
    519..1107    -  rep_origin     ori: high-copy-number ColE1/pMB1/pBR322/pUC origin of replication
   1278..2138    -  CDS            AmpR: β-lactamase; bla; confers resistance to ampicillin, carbenicillin, and related antibiotics
   2139..2243    -  promoter       AmpR promoter: bla
   2338..2373    +  CDS            rop (fragment): Rop protein, which maintains plasmids at low copy number; rop
   2475..2524    +  misc_feature   bom (fragment): basis of mobility region from pBR322
   2600..2980    -  rep_origin     M13 ori (sequence partly withheld): M13 bacteriophage origin of replication; arrow indicates direction of (+) strand synthesis
   2999..3050    +  misc_feature   bom (fragment): basis of mobility region from pBR322
   3056..3209    -  CDS            lacZα (fragment): LacZα fragment of β-galactosidase; lacZ fragment
   3229..3608    +  enhancer       CMV enhancer: human cytomegalovirus immediate early enhancer
   3609..3812    +  promoter       CMV promoter: human cytomegalovirus (CMV) immediate early promoter
   3948..3991    +  intron         CMV intron (fragment): modified intron A from human cytomegalovirus
   4043..4061    +  promoter       SP6 promoter: promoter for bacteriophage SP6 RNA polymerase
   4065..4102    +  CDS            IgH signal sequence (fragment): signal sequence from the mouse immunoglobulin heavy chain variable region
   4202..4219    +  promoter       chicken β-actin promoter (fragment): contains a 21-bp deletion relative to the standard chicken β-actin promoter
   4220..4237    +  promoter       chicken β-actin promoter (fragment): contains a 21-bp deletion relative to the standard chicken β-actin promoter
   4388..4410    +  CDS            3xHA (fragment): three tandem HA epitope tags
   4526..4660    +  polyA_signal   SV40 poly(A) signal: SV40 polyadenylation signal
   4729..87      +  promoter       SV40 promoter (across the origin): SV40 enhancer and early promoter
