[The description below was written by a language model from this plasmid's Addgene catalogue record and pLannotate feature annotations shown in this document.]
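Description:
pRK5R 15xGly-uFMR1-3xHA is a roughly 5 kb mammalian expression plasmid for transient expression of a human FMR1-derived polyglycine protein. Its backbone, pRK5R, is a variant of pRK5 in which the bacterial origin of replication has been reversed. In E. coli it is maintained at high copy from a ColE1/pUC-type origin and selected with ampicillin through the β-lactamase gene. The feature table also shows an M13 phage origin, which can support single-stranded DNA production, plus remnants of lac, lacZα, rop and bom sequences that appear to be backbone carry-over rather than functional parts.

The expression cassette uses the human cytomegalovirus immediate-early enhancer and promoter, followed by a fragment of CMV intron A and an SP6 promoter that could allow in vitro transcription of the insert. The insert sits between these elements and an SV40 polyadenylation signal. An SV40 enhancer/early promoter region lies downstream of the poly(A) signal and spans the numbering origin of the circular sequence. The insert is catalogued as a 15-glycine tract joined to "uFMR1" with a C-terminal 3xHA epitope tag for detection or immunoprecipitation. The record does not define "uFMR1" or give the boundaries of the coding sequence. The annotation tool did not label the insert itself. Its short hits in this region to a chicken β-actin promoter and an IgH signal sequence are small fragments, most likely chance matches (possibly to GC-rich repeat sequence) rather than real functional elements.

The associated publication concerns polyglycine-mediated protein aggregation in GGC repeat expansion disorders. This suggests use in transfected cells to study the behaviour of a polyglycine-containing FMR1 product at a defined repeat length, though the record does not say what role the 15-glycine length plays.
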