Addgene plasmid #242191: pRK5R 15xGly-uFMR1-3xHA
Purpose: Transient expression of 15xGly-uFMR1-3xHA
Depositing lab: Raghu Chivukula. Depositing organization: Massachusetts General Hospital. Publication: Polyglycine-mediated aggregation of FAM98B disrupts tRNA processing in GGC repeat disorders. Yang J, Xu Y, Ziehr DR, Taylor MS, Valenstein ML, Frenkel EM, Bush JR, Rutter K, Stevanovski I, Shi CY, Kesavan M, Pinto RM, Deveson I, Bartel DP, Sabatini DM, Chivukula RR. Science. 2025 Jul 17;389(6757):eado2403. doi: 10.1126/science.ado2403. Epub 2025 Jul 17. PubMed 40674500.
Backbone
  Vector backbone: pRK5R
  Modifications to backbone: Reversed origin of replication versus pRK5.
  Vector type: Mammalian Expression
Growth in bacteria
  Bacterial resistance: Ampicillin, 100 μg/mL
  Growth temperature: 37°C
  Growth strain: DH5alpha
  Copy number: High Copy
Gene/Insert
  Gene/Insert name: 15xGly-uFMR1-3xHA
  gRNA/shRNA sequence: N/A
  Species: H. sapiens (human)
  Entrez Gene: FMR1 (a.k.a. FMRP, FRAXA, POF, POF1)
  Tag / fusion protein: 3xHA (C terminal on insert)
Terms and licenses: Academic/Nonprofit Terms; Industry Terms: Not Available to Industry
How to cite: pRK5R 15xGly-uFMR1-3xHA was a gift from Raghu Chivukula (Addgene plasmid # 242191 ; http://n2t.net/addgene:242191 ; RRID:Addgene_242191)
